Addgene plasmid #47812: pFAB3909
Purpose: BIOFAB RFP reporter plasmid for measuring promoter 14 + BCD5 efficiency.
Depositing lab: Drew Endy. Depositing organization: Stanford University. Publication: Precise and reliable gene expression via standard transcription and translation initiation elements. Mutalik VK, Guimaraes JC, Cambray G, Lam C, Christoffersen MJ, Mai QA, Tran AB, Paull M, Keasling JD, Arkin AP, Endy D. Nat Methods. 2013 Apr;10(4):354-60. doi: 10.1038/nmeth.2404. Epub 2013 Mar 10. PubMed 23474465.
Backbone
  Vector backbone: pFAB1781
  Backbone size w/o insert (bp): 3000
  Vector type: Bacterial Expression, Synthetic Biology
Growth in bacteria
  Bacterial resistance: Kanamycin, 50 μg/mL
  Growth temperature: 37°C
  Growth strain: BW25113
  Copy number: High Copy
Gene/Insert
  Gene/Insert name: promoter 14 and BCD5 (alt name: P14, apFAB154 and BCD5, apFAB683)
  Species: Synthetic
  Insert size (bp): 124
  Promoter: see insert
  Cloning method: Unknown
  Sequencing primers: 5′ Neo-R; 3′ p15A-R
Terms and licenses: Academic/Nonprofit Terms; Industry Terms: Not Available to Industry
Depositor comments: RFP fluorescence (Arbitrary Units, AU) is used to measure the efficiency of the promoter/BCD combination. Promoter/BCD combinations ranged from a low score of 6.14 to a high score of 634.54. The score for this combination was: 112.05
How to cite: pFAB3909 was a gift from Drew Endy (Addgene plasmid # 47812 ; http://n2t.net/addgene:47812 ; RRID:Addgene_47812)
