[The description below was written by a language model from this plasmid's Addgene catalogue record.]
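Description:
pFAB3909 is a bacterial expression and synthetic-biology reporter plasmid from the BIOFAB collection, built on the roughly 3 kb pFAB1781 backbone. It is selected with kanamycin and is listed as high copy in E. coli, with BW25113 as the recorded host strain. The record does not name the origin of replication. One of the listed sequencing primers anneals to p15A, which hints at that origin, but this is not confirmed by any feature table and sits a little awkwardly with the high-copy designation.

The insert is a short synthetic 124 bp cassette that combines promoter 14 (P14, part apFAB154) with bicistronic design element 5 (BCD5, part apFAB683), placed upstream of a red fluorescent protein reporter. A bicistronic design is a standardized translation initiation element. A short leader open reading frame is translated first, and it contains within it the ribosome binding site for the downstream gene. Ribosomes translating the leader unwind local mRNA structure, so initiation on the gene of interest becomes less dependent on that gene's sequence. Pairing a defined constitutive promoter with a defined BCD is meant to give predictable, reusable expression levels.

RFP fluorescence serves as the readout of the combined transcriptional and translational strength of this pairing. According to the depositor, combinations in the series scored from about 6 to about 635 arbitrary units, and P14 + BCD5 scored about 112, toward the lower-middle of that range. The plasmid is therefore useful as a calibrated reference point when choosing expression elements for a target output level in E. coli. The specific RFP variant, the terminators and the cloning method are not stated in the record.
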