>Addgene plasmid #47812 | pFAB3909 | addgene partial sequence | sequence record 69747 | Neo-R 5'-GCCCAGTCATAGCCGAATAG-3'
ACCTGCGTGCAATCCATCTTGTTCAATCATGCGAAACGATCCTCATCCTGTCTCTTGATCAGATCATGAT
CCCCTGCGCCATCAGATCCTTGGCGGCAAGAAAGCCATCCAGTTTACTTTGCAGGGCTTCCCAACCTTAC
CAGAGGGCGCCCCAGCTGGCAATTCCGACGTCGAATTCAAAAGATCTTAAGTAAGTAAGAGTATACGTAT
ATCGGCTAATAACGTATTAAGGCGCTTCGGCGCCTTTTTTTATGGGGGTATTTTCATCCCAATCCACACG
TCCAACGCACAGCAAACACCACGTCGACCCTATCAGCTGCGTGCTTTCTATGAGTCGTTGCTGCATAACT
TGACAATTAATCATCCGGCTCGTATAATGTGTGGAGGGCCCAAGTTCACTTAAAAAGGAGATCAACAATG
AAAGCAATTTTCGTACTGAAACATCTTAATCATGCAGGGGAGGGTTTCTAATGGCGAGTAGCGAAGACGT
TATCAAAGAGTTCATGCGTTTCAAAGTTCGTATGGAAGGTTCCGTTAACGGTCACGAGTTCGAAATCGAA
GGTGAAGGTGAAGGTCGTCCGTACGAAGGTACCCAGACCGCTAAACTGAAAGTTACCAAAGGTGGTCCGC
TGCCGTTCGCTTGGGACATCCTGTCCCCGCAGTTCCAGTACGGTTCCAAAGCTTACGTTAAACACCCGGC
TGACATCCCGGACTACCTGAAACTGTCCTTCCCGGAAGGTTTCAAATGGGAACGTGTTATGAACTTCGAA
GACGGTGGTGTTGTTACCGTTACCCAGGACTCCTCCCTGCAAGACGGTGAGTTCATCTACAAAGTTAAAC
TGCGTGGTACCAACTTCCCGTCCGACGGTCCGGTTATGCAGAAAAAAACCATGGGTTGGGAAGCTTCCAC
CGAACGTATGTACCCGGAAGACGGTGCTCTGAAAGGTGAAATCAAAATGCGTCTGAAACTGAAAGACGGT
GGTCACTACGACGCTGAAGTTAAAACCACCTAC
