LOCUS       Exported 3020 bp ds-DNA circular SYN 13-MAY-2021
DEFINITION  BIOFAB RFP reporter plasmid for measuring promoter 14 + BCD5
            efficiency..
ACCESSION   .
VERSION     .
KEYWORDS    pFAB3909
SOURCE      synthetic DNA construct
  ORGANISM  synthetic DNA construct
REFERENCE   1 (bases 1 to 3020)
  AUTHORS   Mutalik VK, Guimaraes JC, Cambray G, Lam C, Christoffersen MJ, Mai
            QA, Tran AB, Paull M, Keasling JD, Arkin AP, Endy D
  TITLE     Precise and reliable gene expression via standard transcription and
            translation initiation elements.
  JOURNAL   Nat Methods. 2013 Apr;10(4):354-60. doi: 10.1038/nmeth.2404. Epub
            2013 Mar 10.
  PUBMED    23474465
REFERENCE   2 (bases 1 to 3020)
  AUTHORS   .
  TITLE     Direct Submission
  JOURNAL   Exported May 13, 2021 from SnapGene Server 1.1.58
            http://www.snapgene.com
FEATURES             Location/Qualifiers
     source          1..3020
                     /organism="synthetic DNA construct"
                     /mol_type="other DNA"
     terminator      97..191
                     /label=lambda t0 terminator
                     /note="transcription terminator from phage lambda"
     CDS             complement(222..1016)
                     /codon_start=1
                     /gene="aph(3')-II (or nptII)"
                     /product="aminoglycoside phosphotransferase from Tn5"
                     /label=NeoR/KanR
                     /note="confers resistance to neomycin, kanamycin, and G418
                     (Geneticin(R))"
                     /translation="MIEQDGLHAGSPAAWVERLFGYDWAQQTIGCSDAAVFRLSAQGRP
                     VLFVKTDLSGALNELQDEAARLSWLATTGVPCAAVLDVVTEAGRDWLLLGEVPGQDLLS
                     SHLAPAEKVSIMADAMRRLHTLDPATCPFDHQAKHRIERARTRMEAGLVDQDDLDEEHQ
                     GLAPAELFARLKARMPDGEDLVVTHGDACLPNIMVENGRFSGFIDCGRLGVADRYQDIA
                     LATRDIAEELGGEWADRFLVLYGIAAPDSQRIAFYRLLDEFF"
     primer_bind     complement(333..352)
                     /label=Neo-F
                     /note="Neomycin resistance gene, forward primer"
     primer_bind     943..962
                     /label=Neo-R
                     /note="Neomycin resistance gene, reverse primer"
     promoter        1336..1365
                     /label=trc promoter
                     /note="strong E. coli promoter; hybrid between the trp and
                     lac UV5 promoters"
     CDS             1457..2134
                     /codon_start=1
                     /product="monomeric derivative of DsRed (Campbell et al.,
                     2002)"
                     /label=mRFP1
                     /translation="MASSEDVIKEFMRFKVRMEGSVNGHEFEIEGEGEGRPYEGTQTAK
                     LKVTKGGPLPFAWDILSPQFQYGSKAYVKHPADIPDYLKLSFPEGFKWERVMNFEDGGV
                     VTVTQDSSLQDGEFIYKVKLRGTNFPSDGPVMQKKTMGWEASTERMYPEDGALKGEIKM
                     RLKLKDGGHYDAEVKTTYMAKKPVQLPGAYKTDIKLDITSHNEDYTIVEQYERAEGRHS
                     TGA"
     terminator      2167..2238
                     /label=rrnB T1 terminator
                     /note="transcription terminator T1 from the E. coli rrnB
                     gene"
     terminator      2254..2281
                     /label=T7Te terminator
                     /note="phage T7 early transcription terminator"
     primer_bind     complement(2324..2341)
                     /label=L4440
                     /note="L4440 vector, forward primer"
     rep_origin      complement(2458..3003)
                     /direction=LEFT
                     /label=p15A ori
                     /note="Plasmids containing the medium-copy-number p15A
                     origin of replication can be propagated in E. coli cells
                     that contain a second plasmid with the ColE1 origin. "
     primer_bind     complement(2538..2557)
                     /label=pBR322ori-F
                     /note="pBR322 origin, forward primer"
ORIGIN
        1 tcagataaaa tatttctaga tttcagtgca atttatctct tcaaatgtag cacctgaagt
       61 cagccccata cgatataagt tgttactagt gcttggattc tcaccaataa aaaacgcccg
      121 gcggcaaccg agcgttctga acaaatccag atggagttct gaggtcatta ctggatctat
      181 caacaggagt ccaagcgagc tctcgaaccc cagagtcccg ctcagaagaa ctcgtcaaga
      241 aggcgataga aggcgatgcg ctgcgaatcg ggagcggcga taccgtaaag cacgaggaag
      301 cggtcagccc attcgccgcc aagctcttca gcaatatcac gggtagccaa cgctatgtcc
      361 tgatagcggt ccgccacacc cagccggcca cagtcgatga atccagaaaa gcggccattt
      421 tccaccatga tattcggcaa gcaggcatcg ccatgggtca cgacgagatc ctcgccgtcg
      481 ggcatgcgcg ccttgagcct ggcgaacagt tcggctggcg cgagcccctg atgctcttcg
      541 tccagatcat cctgatcgac aagaccggct tccatccgag tacgtgctcg ctcgatgcga
      601 tgtttcgctt ggtggtcgaa tgggcaggta gccggatcaa gcgtatgcag ccgccgcatt
      661 gcatcagcca tgatggatac tttctcggca ggagcaaggt gagatgacag gagatcctgc
      721 cccggcactt cgcccaatag cagccagtcc cttcccgctt cagtgacaac gtcgagcaca
      781 gctgcgcaag gaacgcccgt cgtggccagc cacgatagcc gcgctgcctc gtcctgcagt
      841 tcattcaggg caccggacag gtcggtcttg acaaaaagaa ccgggcgccc ctgcgctgac
      901 agccggaaca cggcggcatc agagcagccg attgtctgtt gtgcccagtc atagccgaat
      961 agcctctcca cccaagcggc cggagaacct gcgtgcaatc catcttgttc aatcatgcga
     1021 aacgatcctc atcctgtctc ttgatcagat catgatcccc tgcgccatca gatccttggc
     1081 ggcaagaaag ccatccagtt tactttgcag ggcttcccaa ccttaccaga gggcgcccca
     1141 gctggcaatt ccgacgtcga attcaaaaga tcttaagtaa gtaagagtat acgtatatcg
     1201 gctaataacg tattaaggcg cttcggcgcc tttttttatg ggggtatttt catcccaatc
     1261 cacacgtcca acgcacagca aacaccacgt cgaccctatc agctgcgtgc tttctatgag
     1321 tcgttgctgc ataacttgac aattaatcat ccggctcgta taatgtgtgg agggcccaag
     1381 ttcacttaaa aaggagatca acaatgaaag caattttcgt actgaaacat cttaatcatg
     1441 caggggaggg tttctaatgg cgagtagcga agacgttatc aaagagttca tgcgtttcaa
     1501 agttcgtatg gaaggttccg ttaacggtca cgagttcgaa atcgaaggtg aaggtgaagg
     1561 tcgtccgtac gaaggtaccc agaccgctaa actgaaagtt accaaaggtg gtccgctgcc
     1621 gttcgcttgg gacatcctgt ccccgcagtt ccagtacggt tccaaagctt acgttaaaca
     1681 cccggctgac atcccggact acctgaaact gtccttcccg gaaggtttca aatgggaacg
     1741 tgttatgaac ttcgaagacg gtggtgttgt taccgttacc caggactcct ccctgcaaga
     1801 cggtgagttc atctacaaag ttaaactgcg tggtaccaac ttcccgtccg acggtccggt
     1861 tatgcagaaa aaaaccatgg gttgggaagc ttccaccgaa cgtatgtacc cggaagacgg
     1921 tgctctgaaa ggtgaaatca aaatgcgtct gaaactgaaa gacggtggtc actacgacgc
     1981 tgaagttaaa accacctaca tggctaaaaa accggttcag ctgccgggtg cttacaaaac
     2041 cgacatcaaa ctggacatca cctcccacaa cgaagactac accatcgttg aacagtacga
     2101 acgtgctgaa ggtcgtcact ccaccggtgc ttaaggatcg gttgtcgagt aaggatctcc
     2161 aggcatcaaa taaaacgaaa ggctcagtcg aaagactggg cctttcgttt tatctgttgt
     2221 ttgtcggtga acgctctcta ctagagtcac actggctcac cttcgggtgg gcctttctgc
     2281 gtttatagga tcctaactcg agcctaggga tatattccgc ttcctcgctc actgactcgc
     2341 tacgctcggt cgttcgactg cggcgagcgg aaatggctta cgaacggggc ggagatttcc
     2401 tggaagatgc caggaagata cttaacaggg aagtgagagg gccgcggcaa agccgttttt
     2461 ccataggctc cgcccccctg acaagcatca cgaaatctga cgctcaaatc agtggtggcg
     2521 aaacccgaca ggactataaa gataccaggc gtttccccct ggcggctccc tcgtgcgctc
     2581 tcctgttcct gcctttcggt ttaccggtgt cattccgctg ttatggccgc gtttgtctca
     2641 ttccacgcct gacactcagt tccgggtagg cagttcgctc caagctggac tgtatgcacg
     2701 aaccccccgt tcagtccgac cgctgcgcct tatccggtaa ctatcgtctt gagtccaacc
     2761 cggaaagaca tgcaaaagca ccactggcag cagccactgg taattgattt agaggagtta
     2821 gtcttgaagt catgcgccgg ttaaggctaa actgaaagga caagttttgg tgactgcgct
     2881 cctccaagcc agttacctcg gttcaaagag ttggtagctc agagaacctt cgaaaaaccg
     2941 ccctgcaagg cggttttttc gttttcagag caagagatta cgcgcagacc aaaacgatct
     3001 caagaagatc atcttattaa
//
